>Addgene plasmid #72287 | pCI SMN2 | addgene partial sequence | sequence record 133281 | chim-int-F 5'-TCTTACTGACATCCACTTTGCC-3'
GCTAGAGTACTTAATACGACTCACTATAGGCTAGCCTCGAGATAATTCCCCCACCACCTCCCATATGTCC
AGATTCTCTTGATGATGCTGATGCTTTGGGAAGTATGTTAATTTCATGGTACATGAGTGGCTATCATACT
GGCTATTATATGGTAAGTAATCACTCAGCATCTTTTCCTGACAATTTTTTTGTAGTTATGTGACTTTGTT
TTGTAAATTTATAAAATACTACTTGCTTCTCTCTTTATATTACTAAAAAATAAAAATAAAAAAATACAAC
TGTCTGAGGCTTAAATTACTCTTGCATTGTCCCTAAGTATAATTTTAGTTAATTTTAAAAAGCTTTCATG
CTATTGTTAGATTATTTTGATTATACACTTTTGAATTGAAATTATACTTTTTCTAAATAATGTTTTAATC
TCTGATTTGAAATTGATTGTAGGGAATGGAAAAGATGGGATAATTTTTCATAAATGAAAAATGAAATTCT
TTTTTTTTTTTTTTTTTTTTGAGACGGAGTCTTGCTCTGTTGCCCAGGCTGGAGTGCAATGGCGTGATCT
TGGCTCACAGCAAGCTCTGCCTCCTGGATTCACGCCATTCTCCTGCCTCAGCCTCA
