>Addgene plasmid #72287 | pCI SMN2 | addgene partial sequence | sequence record 133284 | EBV-rev 5'-GTGGTTTGTCCAAACTCATC-3'
CCTCACATACATTTTGTTAAACCATTTGAAACATTTTAAGACACTCTAACACTTCATTCCTAAATGCTTA
AGTATGCAAATTAAGACAGTCTTTTATAAACTACAACACCCTTCTCACAGCTCATAAAATTACCAATAAT
TATCCAATATCATTCAAAATCTAATCCACATTCAAATTTTCTCAACTGCCTCACCACCGTGCTGGCCTCC
CACCCCCACCTCAGTCTTTTACAGATGGTTTTTCAAAATAGAGTCCAGTAAAATATTTCACATTGCATTT
GGTTATTACATAACCTTTAATCAAGAAGAGTTACCCATTCCACTTCCTTTTTTCTTTCCCAACACTTGAT
ATTTTGAAGAAATGAGGCCAGTTATCGTCTATAACGCTTCACATTCCAGATCTGTCTGATCGTTTCTTTA
GTGGTGTCATTTAGTGCTGCTCTATGCCAGCATTTCCTGCAAATGAGAAATTAGAACCAGAGGCTTGACG
AATTCCAGTTAAACCATGTCCTCTGTGGACACCAGTTAAACTTGACTAGAGCACTTCATATGTCAGAGTG
TACAGTGCAGTATGCCTAGGTTATCCCATATCACAATAAAAAAAAGTCTGCTGGTCTGCCTACTAGTGAT
ATAAAATGGCATCATATCCTAAAGCTCTTTATTGTGAAAGTATGTTTCTTCCACACAACCAACCAGTTAA
GTATGAGAATTCTAGTAGGGATGTAGATTAACCTTTTATCTAATAGTTTTGGCATCAAAATTCTTTAATA
TTGATTGTTTTACATTAACCTTTCA
