[The description below was written by a language model from this plasmid's Addgene catalogue record.]
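Description:
pCI SMN2 is a mammalian expression plasmid built on the commercial pCI backbone, carrying a genomic minigene from human SMN2 (survival of motor neuron 2, the centromeric copy of the SMN gene). It is maintained in E. coli as a high-copy plasmid under ampicillin selection. The record gives no feature table, so individual backbone elements such as the bacterial origin or polyadenylation signal are not itemised. The use of a chimeric-intron sequencing primer is consistent with the intron that pCI places between its promoter and cloning site.

The insert, about 6.8 kb, spans SMN2 exons 6, 7 and 8 together with the intervening introns. It was cloned between XhoI and SmaI sites, both of which are retained, and it lies downstream of the CMV promoter. When the plasmid is transfected into mammalian cells, the CMV promoter drives transcription of a pre-mRNA that must be processed by the cellular splicing machinery. The ratio of transcripts that include or skip exon 7 can then be measured, making the construct an exon 7 splicing cassette. SMN2 transcripts characteristically skip exon 7, a defect relevant to spinal muscular atrophy. The associated publication concerns a single nucleotide in the SMN gene that regulates this splicing event.

The verified sequence contains multiple single-nucleotide differences from the NCBI genomic reference for this locus. The depositor states that these should not affect plasmid function. Typical uses are studies of cis-elements and trans-acting factors that control exon 7 inclusion. The minigene could also serve to test treatments that alter SMN2 splicing, though the record itself states only the splicing-cassette purpose.
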