Addgene plasmid #72287: pCI SMN2
Purpose: SMN2 exon 7 splicing cassette
Depositing lab: Elliot Androphy. Depositing organization: Tufts Medical Center. Publication: A single nucleotide in the SMN gene regulates splicing and is responsible for spinal muscular atrophy. Lorson CL, Hahnen E, Androphy EJ, Wirth B. Proc Natl Acad Sci U S A. 1999 May 25;96(11):6307-11. PubMed 10339583.
Backbone
  Vector backbone: pCI
  Backbone manufacturer: Promega
  Backbone size w/o insert (bp): 5472
  Vector type: Mammalian Expression
Growth in bacteria
  Bacterial resistance: Ampicillin, 100 μg/mL
  Growth temperature: 37°C
  Growth strain: DH5alpha
  Copy number: High Copy
Gene/Insert
  Gene/Insert name: SMN2 (alt name: survival of motor neuron 2, centromeric)
  Species: H. sapiens (human)
  Insert size (bp): 6840
  Mutation: contains exons 6-7-8 including introns, multiple SNPs compared to NG_008728.1
  Entrez Gene: SMN2 (a.k.a. BCD541, C-BCD541, GEMIN1, SMNC, TDRD16B)
  Promoter: CMV
  Cloning method: Restriction Enzyme; 5′ cloning site XhoI (not destroyed); 3′ cloning site SmaI (not destroyed)
  Sequencing primers: 5′ chim-int-F; 3′ EBV-rev
Terms and licenses: Academic/Nonprofit Terms; Industry Terms: Not Available to Industry
Depositor comments: Please note that the Addgene verified sequence detects multiple SNPs compared to the NCBI reference #NG_008728.1. The depositor confirmed that these mutations should not affect plasmid function.
How to cite: pCI SMN2 was a gift from Elliot Androphy (Addgene plasmid # 72287 ; http://n2t.net/addgene:72287 ; RRID:Addgene_72287)
